Addgene plasmid #157327: pD649-HAsp-HHLA2-COMP5AP-AviTag-9xHis
Purpose: Mammalian expression of cell-surface protein extracellular domain fused to COMP5AP-AviTag-9xHis. Protein is secreted from cells.
Depositing lab: Chris Garcia. Depositing organization: Stanford University. Publication: A Human IgSF Cell-Surface Interactome Reveals a Complex Network of Protein-Protein Interactions. Wojtowicz WM, Vielmetter J, Fernandes RA, Siepe DH, Eastman CL, Chisholm GB, Cox S, Klock H, Anderson PW, Rue SM, Miller JJ, Glaser SM, Bragstad ML, Vance J, Lam AW, Lesley SA, Zinn K, Garcia KC. Cell. 2020 Aug 20;182(4):1027-1043.e17. doi: 10.1016/j.cell.2020.07.025. PubMed 32822567.
Backbone
  Vector backbone: pD649
  Backbone size w/o insert (bp): 7153
  Vector type: Mammalian Expression
Growth in bacteria
  Bacterial resistance: Ampicillin, 100 μg/mL
  Growth temperature: 37°C
  Growth strain: DH5alpha
  Copy number: High Copy
Gene/Insert
  Gene/Insert name: HHLA2
  Species: H. sapiens (human)
  Insert size (bp): 963
  Entrez Gene: HHLA2 (a.k.a. B7-H5, B7-H7, B7H7, B7y)
  Promoter: CMV/SP6
  Tag / fusion protein: COMP5AP-AviTag-9xHis (C terminal on backbone)
  Cloning method: Restriction Enzyme; 5′ cloning site GCGGCCGC (not destroyed); 3′ cloning site GGCGCGCC (not destroyed)
  Sequencing primers: 5′ ATTTAGGTGACACTATAG; 3′ CGTCGCACTCCATCACGGTG
Resource information
  A portion of this plasmid was derived from a plasmid made by: synthesis by ThermoFisher
Terms and licenses: Academic/Nonprofit Terms; Industry Terms: Not Available to Industry
Depositor comments: Some plasmids in this collection may have an IS4-like element ISVsa5 family transposase upstream of the CMV promoter.
How to cite: pD649-HAsp-HHLA2-COMP5AP-AviTag-9xHis was a gift from Chris Garcia (Addgene plasmid # 157327 ; http://n2t.net/addgene:157327 ; RRID:Addgene_157327)
