[The description below was written by a language model from this plasmid's Addgene catalogue record and pLannotate feature annotations shown in this document.]
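Description:
pD649-HAsp-HHLA2-COMP5AP-AviTag-9xHis is a mammalian expression plasmid built on the pD649 backbone for secreted production of the extracellular domain of human HHLA2 (also known as B7-H5/B7-H7), an immunoglobulin-superfamily ligand that costimulates T cells through TMIGD2. It is maintained in E. coli as a high-copy plasmid through a ColE1/pUC-type origin and selected with ampicillin via the bla gene. The annotation also picks up short remnants of KanR, lacZα, an rrnB terminator and an f1 origin, which appear to be non-functional backbone fragments.

Expression is driven by the CMV immediate-early enhancer and promoter, followed by a fragment of CMV intron A and an SP6 promoter that would allow in vitro transcription. The open reading frame begins with a signal peptide: the construct name indicates an HA signal peptide, whereas the automated annotation calls a partial match to an immunoglobulin heavy-chain leader. Next comes the HHLA2 ectodomain, cloned between retained NotI and AscI sites. It is fused at its C terminus to the coiled-coil region of rat cartilage oligomeric matrix protein, which drives pentamer assembly, then to human placental alkaline phosphatase, an AviTag for enzymatic biotinylation and a polyhistidine tag (named 9xHis, annotated as 8xHis), ending at a bGH polyadenylation signal. A separate SV40/EM7-driven cassette carries a puromycin resistance gene with an SV40 poly(A) signal, offering selection in mammalian cells.

The pentameric, enzymatically detectable fusion suits high-avidity binding assays, consistent with its origin in a human IgSF cell-surface interactome screen. The depositor notes that some plasmids in this collection may carry an IS4-like transposase insertion upstream of the CMV promoter; none is annotated here.
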