Features (pLannotate 1.2.2; 24 found; start..end, strand, type, name):
    119..143     -  CDS            KanR (fragment): aminoglycoside phosphotransferase; aph(3')-Ia; confers resistance to kanamycin
    254..842     +  rep_origin     ori: high-copy-number ColE1/pMB1/pBR322/pUC origin of replication
   1067..1084    +  terminator     rrnB T2 terminator (fragment): transcription terminator T2 from the E. coli rrnB gene
   1109..1128    -  CDS            lacZα (fragment): LacZα fragment of β-galactosidase; lacZ fragment
   1584..1600    +  protein_bind   lac operator: The lac repressor binds to the lac operator to inhibit transcription in E. coli. This inhibition can be relieved by adding lactose or isopropyl-β-D-thiogalactopyranoside (IPTG). lac repressor encoded by lacI
   1843..2146    +  enhancer       CMV enhancer: human cytomegalovirus immediate early enhancer
   2147..2350    +  promoter       CMV promoter: human cytomegalovirus (CMV) immediate early promoter
   2486..2529    +  intron         CMV intron (fragment): modified intron A from human cytomegalovirus
   2581..2599    +  promoter       SP6 promoter: promoter for bacteriophage SP6 RNA polymerase
   2603..2640    +  CDS            IgH signal sequence (fragment): signal sequence from the mouse immunoglobulin heavy chain variable region
   2692..3711    +  CDS            HHLA2 (fragment): HHLA2_HUMAN - Experimental evidence at protein level: Swiss-Prot protein existence level 1. Through interaction with TMIGD2, costimulates T-cells in the context of TCR-mediated activation. Enhances T-cell proliferation and cytokine production via an AKT-dependent signaling cascade. From Homo sapiens (Human).
   3808..3987    +  CDS            Comp (fragment): COMP_RAT - Experimental evidence at protein level: Swiss-Prot protein existence level 1. May play a role in the structural integrity of cartilage via its interaction with other extracellular matrix proteins such as the collagens and fibronectin. Can mediate the interaction of chondrocytes with the cartilage extracellular matrix through interaction with cell surface integrin receptors. Could play a role in the pathogenesis of osteoarthritis. Potent suppressor of apoptosis in both primary chondrocytes and transformed cells. Suppresses apoptosis by blocking the activation of caspase-3 and by indu
   3975..5427    +  CDS            SEAP (fragment): secreted alkaline phosphatase from human placenta The natural enzyme has a C-terminal transmembrane sequence that is replaced by a GPI anchor.
   5452..5493    +  CDS            AviTag™ (fragment): peptide tag that allows for enzymatic biotinylation
   5497..5520    +  CDS            8xHis: 8xHis affinity tag
   5666..5777    +  polyA_signal   bGH poly(A) signal: bovine growth hormone polyadenylation signal
   5778..5886    +  rep_origin     f1 ori (fragment): f1 bacteriophage origin of replication; arrow indicates direction of (+) strand synthesis
   5900..6229    +  promoter       SV40 promoter: SV40 enhancer and early promoter
   6277..6324    +  promoter       EM7 promoter: synthetic bacterial promoter&nbsp
   6343..6942    +  CDS            PuroR (fragment): puromycin N-acetyltransferase; pac from Streptomyces; confers resistance to puromycin
   6952..7077    +  CDS            ble (fragment): BLE_KLEPN - Experimental evidence at protein level: Swiss-Prot protein existence level 1. Binding protein with a strong affinity to the bleomycin family of antibiotics. Binds to CL990; an antimitotic-antibiotic compound. From Klebsiella pneumoniae.
   7072..7193    +  polyA_signal   SV40 poly(A) signal: SV40 polyadenylation signal
   7246..8106    -  CDS            AmpR: β-lactamase; bla; confers resistance to ampicillin, carbenicillin, and related antibiotics
   8109..89      -  promoter       AmpR promoter (fragment) (across the origin): bla
>Addgene plasmid #157327 | pD649-HAsp-HHLA2-COMP5AP-AviTag-9xHis | depositor full sequence | sequence record 303763 | Full Sequence
TTTCAATATTATTGAAGCATTTATCAGGGTTATTGTCTCATGAGCGGATACATATTTGAATGTATTTAGA
AAAATAAACAAATAGGGGTCAGTGTTACAACCAATTAACCAATTCTGAACATTATCGCGAGCCCATTTAT
ACCTGAATATGGCTCATAACACCCCTTGCTCATGACCAAAATCCCTTAACGTGAGTTACGCGCGCGTCGT
TCCACTGAGCGTCAGACCCCGTAGAAAAGATCAAAGGATCTTCTTGAGATCCTTTTTTTCTGCGCGTAAT
CTGCTGCTTGCAAACAAAAAAACCACCGCTACCAGCGGTGGTTTGTTTGCCGGATCAAGAGCTACCAACT
CTTTTTCCGAAGGTAACTGGCTTCAGCAGAGCGCAGATACCAAATACTGTTCTTCTAGTGTAGCCGTAGT
TAGCCCACCACTTCAAGAACTCTGTAGCACCGCCTACATACCTCGCTCTGCTAATCCTGTTACCAGTGGC
TGCTGCCAGTGGCGATAAGTCGTGTCTTACCGGGTTGGACTCAAGACGATAGTTACCGGATAAGGCGCAG
CGGTCGGGCTGAACGGGGGGTTCGTGCACACAGCCCAGCTTGGAGCGAACGACCTACACCGAACTGAGAT
ACCTACAGCGTGAGCTATGAGAAAGCGCCACGCTTCCCGAAGGGAGAAAGGCGGACAGGTATCCGGTAAG
CGGCAGGGTCGGAACAGGAGAGCGCACGAGGGAGCTTCCAGGGGGAAACGCCTGGTATCTTTATAGTCCT
GTCGGGTTTCGCCACCTCTGACTTGAGCGTCGATTTTTGTGATGCTCGTCAGGGGGGCGGAGCCTATGGA
AAAACGCCAGCAACGCGGCCTTTTTACGGTTCCTGGCCTTTTGCTGGCCTTTTGCTCACATGTTCTTTCC
TGCGTTATCCCCTGATTCTGTGGATAACCGTATTACCGCCTTTGAGTGAGCTGATACCGCTCGCCGCAGC
CGAACGACCGAGCGCAGCGAGTCAGTGAGCGAGGAAGCGGAAGGCGAGAGTAGGGAACTGCCAGGCATCA
AACTAAGCAGAAGGCCCCTGACGGATGGCCTTTTTGCGTTTCTACAAACTCTTTCTGTGTTGTAAAACGA
CGGCCAGTCTTAAGCTCGGGCCCCCTGGGCGGTTCTGATAACGAGTAATCGTTAATCCGCAAATAACGTA
AAAACCCGCTTCGGCGGGTTTTTTTATGGGGGGAGTTTAGGGAAAGAGCATTTGTCAGAATATTTAAGGG
CGCCTGTCACTTTGCTTGATATATGAGAATTATTTAACCTTATAAATGAGAAAAAAGCAACGCACTTTAA
ATAAGATACGTTGCTTTTTCGATTGATGAACACCTATAATTAAACTATTCATCTATTATTTATGATTTTT
TGTATATACAATATTTCTAGTTTGTTAAAGAGAATTAAGAAAATAAATCTCGAAAATAATAAAGGGAAAA
TCAGTTTTTGATATCAAAATTATACATGTCAACGATAATACAAAATATAATACAAACTATAAGATGTTAT
CAGTATTTATTATCATTTAGAATAAATTTTGTGTCGCCCTTAATTGTGAGCGGATAACAATTACGAGCTT
CATGCACAGTGGCGTTGACTCAATATTGGCCATTAGCCATATTATTCATTGGTTATATAGCATAAATCAA
TATTGGCTATTGGCCATTGCATACGTTGTATCTATATCATAATATGTACATTTATATTGGCTCATGTCCA
ATATGACCGCCATGTTGGCATTGATTATTGACTAGTTATTAATAGTAATCAATTACGGGGTCATTAGTTC
ATAGCCCATATATGGAGTTCCGCGTTACATAACTTACGGTAAATGGCCCGCCTGGCTGACCGCCCAACGA
CCCCCGCCCATTGACGTCAATAATGACGTATGTTCCCATAGTAACGCCAATAGGGACTTTCCATTGACGT
CAATGGGTGGAGTATTTACGGTAAACTGCCCACTTGGCAGTACATCAAGTGTATCATATGCCAAGTACGC
CCCCTATTGACGTCAATGACGGTAAATGGCCCGCCTGGCATTATGCCCAGTACATGACCTTATGGGACTT
TCCTACTTGGCAGTACATCTACGTATTAGTCATCGCTATTACCATGGTGATGCGGTTTTGGCAGTACATC
AATGGGCGTGGATAGCGGTTTGACTCACGGGGATTTCCAAGTCTCCACCCCATTGACGTCAATGGGAGTT
TGTTTTGGCACCAAAATCAACGGGACTTTCCAAAATGTCGTAACAACTCCGCCCCATTGACGCAAATGGG
CGGTAGGCGTGTACGGTGGGAGGTCTATATAAGCAGAGCTCGTTTAGTGAACCGTCAGATCGCCTGGAGA
CGCCATCCACGCTGTTTTGACCTCCATAGAAGACACCGGGACCGATCCAGCCTCCGCGGCCGGGAACGGT
GCATTGGAACGCGGATTCCCCGTGCCAAGAGTGACGTAAGTACCGCCTATAGAGTCTATAGGCCCACCCC
CTTGGCTTCGTTAGAACGCGGCTACAATTAATACATAACCTTATGTATCATACACATACGATTTAGGTGA
CACTATAGAATAACATCCACTTTGCCTTTCTCTCCACAGGTGTCCACTCCCAGGTCCAACTGCACCTCGG
TTCTATCGAAAACGCGCCTGCTAGCGCCACCATGAAGACCATCATTGCCCTGAGCTACATCTTCTGCCTG
GTGTTCGCTGCGGCCGCCTTTCCACTGGCCTTTTTCATCTACGTGCCCATGAACGAGCAGATCGTGATCG
GCAGACTGGACGAGGACATCATCCTGCCTTCTAGCTTTGAGAGGGGCAGCGAGGTGGTCATCCACTGGAA
GTACCAGGACAGCTACAAGGTGCACAGCTACTACAAGGGCAGCGACCACCTGGAATCTCAGGACCCCAGA
TACGCCAACCGGACCAGCCTGTTCTACAACGAGATCCAGAACGGCAACGCCTCTCTGTTCTTCAGAAGAG
TGTCCCTGCTGGATGAGGGCATCTACACCTGTTACGTGGGCACCGCCATCCAAGTGATCACCAACAAGGT
GGTGCTGAAAGTGGGCGTGTTCCTGACACCTGTGATGAAGTACGAGAAGCGGAATACCAACAGCTTCCTG
ATCTGCAGCGTGCTGAGCGTGTACCCCAGACCTATCATCACCTGGAAGATGGACAACACCCCTATCAGCG
AGAACAACATGGAAGAGACAGGCAGCCTGGACAGCTTCAGCATCAACAGCCCTCTGAACATCACCGGCAG
CAACAGCAGCTACGAGTGCACCATCGAGAACAGCCTGCTGAAGCAGACATGGACCGGCAGATGGACCATG
AAGGACGGCCTGCACAAGATGCAGTCTGAGCACGTGTCCCTGAGCTGCCAGCCTGTGAACGACTACTTCA
GCCCCAACCAGGACTTCAAAGTGACCTGGTCCAGAATGAAGTCCGGCACCTTTAGCGTGCTGGCCTACTA
CCTGAGCAGCAGCCAGAACACCATCATCAACGAGAGCCGGTTCAGCTGGAACAAAGAGCTGATCAACCAG
AGCGACTTCAGCATGAACCTGATGGACCTGAACCTGAGCGACAGCGGCGAGTACCTGTGCAATATCAGCT
CCGACGAGTACACCCTGCTGACCATCCACACAGTGCACGTGGAACCTAGCCAAGAAACCGCCAGCCACAA
TGGCGCGCCGGAAGATCAAGTTGATCCAAGATTGATTGATGGCAAGGGCGGATCTCTGGAGGTGCTGTTC
CAGGGACCAGGCGGAAGCGGCAATCCCGGCGGCGATCTGGCCCCCCAGATGCTGCGCGAGCTGCAGGAGA
CCAATGCCGCCCTGCAGGACGTGCGCGAGCTGCTGCGCCACCGCGTGAAGGAGATCACCTTCCTGAAGAA
CACCGTGATGGAGTGCGACGCCTGCGGTATGCAGCCCTCTAGAGGCTCCGGCTCCATCATCCCAGTTGAG
GAGGAGAACCCGGACTTCTGGAACCGCGAGGCAGCCGAGGCCCTGGGTGCCGCCAAGAAGCTGCAGCCTG
CACAGACAGCCGCCAAGAACCTCATCATCTTCCTGGGCGATGGGATGGGGGTGTCTACGGTGACAGCTGC
CAGGATCCTAAAAGGGCAGAAGAAGGACAAACTGGGGCCTGAGATACCCCTGGCCATGGACCGCTTCCCA
TATGTGGCTCTGTCCAAGACATACAATGTAGACAAACATGTGCCAGACAGTGGAGCCACAGCCACGGCCT
ACCTGTGCGGGGTCAAGGGCAACTTCCAGACCATTGGCTTGAGTGCAGCCGCCCGCTTTAACCAGTGCAA
CACGACACGCGGCAACGAGGTCATCTCCGTGATGAATCGGGCCAAGAAAGCAGGGAAGTCAGTGGGAGTG
GTAACCACCACACGAGTGCAGCACGCCTCGCCAGCCGGCACCTACGCCCACACGGTGAACCGCAACTGGT
ACTCGGACGCCGACGTGCCTGCCTCGGCCCGCCAGGAGGGGTGCCAGGACATCGCTACGCAGCTCATCTC
CAACATGGACATTGACGTGATCCTAGGTGGAGGCCGAAAGTACATGTTTCGCATGGGAACCCCAGACCCT
GAGTACCCAGATGACTACAGCCAAGGTGGGACCAGGCTGGACGGGAAGAATCTGGTGCAGGAATGGCTGG
CGAAGCGCCAGGGTGCCCGGTATGTGTGGAACCGCACTGAGCTCATGCAGGCTTCCCTGGACCCGTCTGT
GACCCATCTCATGGGTCTCTTTGAGCCTGGAGACATGAAATACGAGATCCACCGAGACTCCACACTGGAC
CCCTCCCTGATGGAGATGACAGAGGCTGCCCTGCGCCTGCTGAGCAGGAACCCCCGCGGCTTCTTCCTCT
TCGTGGAGGGTGGTCGCATCGACCATGGTCATCATGAAAGCAGGGCTTACCGGGCACTGACTGAGACGAT
CATGTTCGACGACGCCATTGAGAGGGCGGGCCAGCTCACCAGCGAGGAGGACACGCTGAGCCTCGTCACT
GCCGACCACTCCCACGTCTTCTCCTTCGGAGGCTACCCCCTGCGAGGGAGCTCCATCTTCGGGCTGGCCC
CTGGCAAGGCCCGGGACAGGAAGGCCTACACGGTCCTCCTATACGGAAACGGTCCAGGCTATGTGCTCAA
GGACGGCGCCCGGCCGGATGTTACCGAGAGCGAGAGCGGGAGCCCCGAGTATCGGCAGCAGTCAGCAGTG
CCCCTGGACGAAGAGACCCACGCAGGCGAGGACGTGGCGGTGTTCGCGCGCGGCCCGCAGGCGCACCTGG
TTCACGGCGTGCAGGAGCAGACCTTCATAGCGCACGTCATGGCCTTCGCCGCCTGCCTGGAGCCCTACAC
CGCCTGCGACCTGGCGCCCCCCGCCGGCACCACCGACGCCGCGCACCCGGGTGGCGGAGGACTGAACGAC
ATCTTCGAGGCTCAGAAAATCGAATGGCACGAACATCACCATCACCATCACCATCACCATTAAGGCCGGC
CTGTAGTCACTGGCACAACGCGTTACCCGGTAAGCCAATCGGGTATACACGGTCGTCATACTGCAGACAG
GGTTCTTCTACTTTGCAAGATAGTCTTGAGTAGTAAAATAAATAGATAGAGAAAATCAGCCTCGACTGTG
CCTTCTAGTTGCCAGCCATCTGTTGTTTGCCCCTCCCCCGTGCCTTCCTTGACCCTGGAAGGTGCCACTC
CCACTGTCCTTTCCTAATAAAATGAGGAAATTGCATCACAACACTCAACCCTATCTCGGTCTATTCTTTT
GATTTATAAGGGATTTTGCCGATTTCGGCCTATTGGTTAAAAAATGAGCTGATTTAACAAAAATTTAACG
CGAATTAATTCTGTGGAATGTGTGTCAGTTAGGGTGTGGAAAGTCCCCAGGCTCCCCAGCAGGCAGAAGT
ATGCAAAGCATGCATCTCAATTAGTCAGCAACCAGGTGTGGAAAGTCCCCAGGCTCCCCAGCAGGCAGAA
GTATGCAAAGCATGCATCTCAATTAGTCAGCAACCATAGTCCCGCCCCTAACTCCGCCCATCCCGCCCCT
AACTCCGCCCAGTTCCGCCCATTCTCCGCCCCATGGCTGACTAATTTTTTTTATTTATGCAGAGGCCGAG
GCCGCCTCTGCCTCTGAGCTATTCCAGAAGTAGTGAGGAGGCTTTTTTGGAGGCCTAGGCTTTTGCAAAA
AGCTCCCGGGAGCTTGTATATCCATTTTCGGATCTGATCAGCACGTGTTGACAATTAATCATCGGCATAG
TATATCGGCATAGTATAATACGACAAGGTGAGGAACTAAACCATGACCGAGTACAAGCCCACGGTGCGCC
TCGCCACCCGCGACGACGTCCCCAGGGCCGTACGCACCCTCGCCGCCGCGTTCGCCGACTACCCCGCCAC
GCGCCACACCGTCGATCCGGACCGCCACATCGAGCGGGTCACCGAGCTGCAAGAACTCTTCCTCACGCGC
GTCGGGCTCGACATCGGCAAGGTGTGGGTCGCGGACGACGGCGCCGCGGTGGCGGTCTGGACCACGCCGG
AGAGCGTCGAAGCGGGGGCGGTGTTCGCCGAGATCGGCCCGCGCATGGCCGAGTTGAGCGGTTCCCGGCT
GGCCGCGCAGCAACAGATGGAAGGCCTCCTGGCGCCGCACCGGCCCAAGGAGCCCGCGTGGTTCCTGGCC
ACCGTCGGCGTCTCGCCCGACCACCAGGGCAAGGGTCTGGGCAGCGCCGTCGTGCTCCCCGGAGTGGAGG
CGGCCGAGCGCGCCGGGGTGCCCGCCTTCCTGGAGACATCCGCGCCCCGCAACCTCCCCTTCTACGAGCG
GCTCGGCTTCACCGTCACCGCCGACGTCGAGGTGCCCGAAGGACCGCGCACCTGGTGCATGACCCGCAAG
CCCGGTGCCTGACACGTGCTACGAGATTTCGATTCCACCGCCGCCTTCTATGAAAGGTTGGGCTTCGGAA
TCGTTTTCCGGGACGCCGGCTGGATGATCCTCCAGCGCGGGGATCTCATGCTGGAGTTCTTCGCCCACCC
CAACTTGTTTATTGCAGCTTATAATGGTTACAAATAAAGCAATAGCATCACAAATTTCACAAATAAAGCA
TTTTTTTCACTGCATTCTAGTTGTGGTTTGTCCAAACTCATCAATGTATCTTATCATGTCTGTATACCGT
CGACCTCTAGCTAGAGCTTGGCGTAATCATGGTCATTACCAATGCTTAATCAGTGAGGCACCTATCTCAG
CGATCTGTCTATTTCGTTCATCCATAGTTGCCTGACTCCCCGTCGTGTAGATAACTACGATACGGGAGGG
CTTACCATCTGGCCCCAGCGCTGCGATGATACCGCGAGAACCACGCTCACCGGCTCCGGATTTATCAGCA
ATAAACCAGCCAGCCGGAAGGGCCGAGCGCAGAAGTGGTCCTGCAACTTTATCCGCCTCCATCCAGTCTA
TTAATTGTTGCCGGGAAGCTAGAGTAAGTAGTTCGCCAGTTAATAGTTTGCGCAACGTTGTTGCCATCGC
TACAGGCATCGTGGTGTCACGCTCGTCGTTTGGTATGGCTTCATTCAGCTCCGGTTCCCAACGATCAAGG
CGAGTTACATGATCCCCCATGTTGTGCAAAAAAGCGGTTAGCTCCTTCGGTCCTCCGATCGTTGTCAGAA
GTAAGTTGGCCGCAGTGTTATCACTCATGGTTATGGCAGCACTGCATAATTCTCTTACTGTCATGCCATC
CGTAAGATGCTTTTCTGTGACTGGTGAGTACTCAACCAAGTCATTCTGAGAATAGTGTATGCGGCGACCG
AGTTGCTCTTGCCCGGCGTCAATACGGGATAATACCGCGCCACATAGCAGAACTTTAAAAGTGCTCATCA
TTGGAAAACGTTCTTCGGGGCGAAAACTCTCAAGGATCTTACCGCTGTTGAGATCCAGTTCGATGTAACC
CACTCGTGCACCCAACTGATCTTCAGCATCTTTTACTTTCACCAGCGTTTCTGGGTGAGCAAAAACAGGA
AGGCAAAATGCCGCAAAAAAGGGAATAAGGGCGACACGGAAATGTTGAATACTCATATTCTTCCTT
