>Addgene plasmid #157327 | pD649-HAsp-HHLA2-COMP5AP-AviTag-9xHis | depositor partial sequence | sequence record 303764 | insert (extracellular domain)
TTTCCACTGGCCTTTTTCATCTACGTGCCCATGAACGAGCAGATCGTGATCGGCAGACTGGACGAGGACA
TCATCCTGCCTTCTAGCTTTGAGAGGGGCAGCGAGGTGGTCATCCACTGGAAGTACCAGGACAGCTACAA
GGTGCACAGCTACTACAAGGGCAGCGACCACCTGGAATCTCAGGACCCCAGATACGCCAACCGGACCAGC
CTGTTCTACAACGAGATCCAGAACGGCAACGCCTCTCTGTTCTTCAGAAGAGTGTCCCTGCTGGATGAGG
GCATCTACACCTGTTACGTGGGCACCGCCATCCAAGTGATCACCAACAAGGTGGTGCTGAAAGTGGGCGT
GTTCCTGACACCTGTGATGAAGTACGAGAAGCGGAATACCAACAGCTTCCTGATCTGCAGCGTGCTGAGC
GTGTACCCCAGACCTATCATCACCTGGAAGATGGACAACACCCCTATCAGCGAGAACAACATGGAAGAGA
CAGGCAGCCTGGACAGCTTCAGCATCAACAGCCCTCTGAACATCACCGGCAGCAACAGCAGCTACGAGTG
CACCATCGAGAACAGCCTGCTGAAGCAGACATGGACCGGCAGATGGACCATGAAGGACGGCCTGCACAAG
ATGCAGTCTGAGCACGTGTCCCTGAGCTGCCAGCCTGTGAACGACTACTTCAGCCCCAACCAGGACTTCA
AAGTGACCTGGTCCAGAATGAAGTCCGGCACCTTTAGCGTGCTGGCCTACTACCTGAGCAGCAGCCAGAA
CACCATCATCAACGAGAGCCGGTTCAGCTGGAACAAAGAGCTGATCAACCAGAGCGACTTCAGCATGAAC
CTGATGGACCTGAACCTGAGCGACAGCGGCGAGTACCTGTGCAATATCAGCTCCGACGAGTACACCCTGC
TGACCATCCACACAGTGCACGTGGAACCTAGCCAAGAAACCGCCAGCCACAAT
